>Addgene plasmid #64694 | pCARSF85 | addgene partial sequence | sequence record 121058 | T7 5'-TAATACGACTCACTATAGGG-3'
CTTTAATAAGGAGATATACCATGGGCAGCAGCCATCATCATCATCATCACGGTCAAGTTTCAGTTGAAAC
CACTCAAGGCCTTGGCCGCCGTGTAACGATTACTATCGCTGCTGACAGCATCGAGACCGCTGTTAAAAGC
GAGCTGGTCAACGTTGCGAAAAAAGTACGTATTGACGGCTTCCGCAAAGGCAAAGTGCCAATGAATATCG
TTGCTCAGCGTTATGGCGCGTCTGTACGCCAGGACGTTCTGGGTGACCTGATGAGCCGTAACTTCATTGA
CGCCATCATTAAAGAAAAAATCAATCCGGCTGGCGCACCGACTTATGTTCCGGGCGAATACAAGCTGGGT
GAAGACTTCACTTACTCTGTAGAGTTTGAAGTTTATCCGGAAGTTGAACTGCAGGGTCTGGAAGCGATCG
AAGTTGAAAAACCGATCGTTGAAGTGACCGACGCTGACGTTGACGGCATGCTGGATACTCTGCGTAAACA
GCAGGCGACCTGGAAAGAAAAAGACGGCGCTGTTGAAGCAGAAGACCGCGTAACCATCGACTTCACCGGT
TCTGTAGACGGCGAAGAGTTCGAAGGCGGTAAAGCGTCTGATTTCGTACTGGCGATGGGCCAGGGTCGTA
TGATCCCGGGCTTTGAAGACGGTATCAAAGGCCACAAAGCTGGCGAAGAGTTCACCATCGACGTGACCTT
CCCGGAAGAATACCACGCAGAAAACCTGAAAGGTAAAGCAGCGAAATTCGCTATCAACCTGAAGAAA
