>Addgene plasmid #64694 | pCARSF85 | addgene partial sequence | sequence record 121059 | T7term 5'-GCTAGTTATTGCTCAGCGG-3'
TAGACGAGTCCATGTGCTGGCGTTCAAATTTCGCAGCAGCGGTTTCTTTACCAGACTCGAGTGCGGCCGC
AAGCTTATTGAAGCTGCCACAAGGCAGGAACGTTGGATGGTTCCCATCCTGCCAAGGAGGTGTGGGGCTG
CAAACATTTATACGTCTTGCCGTTATATGTGACCAATTGTCCCGCAGTATAAGCTGTGTTGACCTGCCAA
GCGGATACACCAGGATTTGTGGTACCGAATTCGTTCGGCAAATTATCAACCCGCATCAAATCCAATTCAC
GTTCAAATATTTCATCAATTGGCAACATTTGACCATCAACAGTCATAAACTTATGGTCTTTTGTTGCCCG
AATCAATGAACCATCTTCCAAACAATACTCAAACACCTCTTGTTCTCCGCGATCGTGCCATTGTGCTACA
GGTTGTGTATAAATATTTCCATTATTATCAACGCTATAAACAGTACATTCGATGCGCTTTTCTACAATTT
TACCAATCGGTAATAATCCATATTCTACTGTCAATATTTCCGTTTCATAGCTTAAACAGGATCCTTCCGT
TACGGTGTAGGTTTTGGTAGCGTCGTCGTAGGTCCATTCACCGTCAACACCGTTGTCGTTAGCGTACTGT
TTGAAAACTTTTTCCGCGGTAGCAGCGTCAACAGCTTCGGTGGTGGTTTCACCTTTCAGGGTTTTACCGT
TCAGGATAAGTTTGTACTGCATATGGGATCCACCAATCTGTTCTCTGTGAGTCTCAATAATATCGTTATC
CTCCATGTCCAAATCTTCAGGGGTCTGATCAGCTTGAATTCTAATACCGTCGTACAAGAATCTTAAGGAG
TCCATTTCCTTA
