[The description below was written by a language model from this plasmid's Addgene catalogue record.]
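Description:
pCARSF85 is a bacterial expression vector built on the pHYRSF53 backbone (listed as 4540 bp), modified by the addition of trigger factor (TF). It is catalogued as an empty backbone, is maintained in E. coli under kanamycin selection, and is recorded as high copy. The record does not state the origin of replication, and no feature table is provided, so the exact layout of elements cannot be confirmed beyond the catalogue fields.

Expression is driven by a T7 promoter, so production requires a host supplying T7 RNA polymerase. The encoded fusion is summarised as H6-TF-Smt3-GB1-NpuDnaEN102-CBD. At the N-terminal end, a hexahistidine tag allows immobilised metal affinity purification. It is followed by TF, a bacterial chaperone used here as a solubility-enhancing partner, and by Smt3, the yeast SUMO protein, which also promotes solubility and can generally be removed precisely by a SUMO-specific protease. GB1, the small B1 domain of protein G, occupies the central cargo position, presumably as a model or placeholder that can be exchanged by restriction cloning, although the record does not say so explicitly. Downstream lie NpuDnaE-N102, an N-terminal fragment of the split DnaE intein from Nostoc punctiforme, and a CBD tag (commonly a chitin-binding domain, though the record does not expand the abbreviation), giving a second affinity handle.

The associated work concerns tandem SUMO fusion vectors for improving soluble protein expression and purification. The arrangement suits producing soluble N-intein fusion precursors, of the kind typically used for protein trans-splicing or ligation with a complementary C-intein partner.
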