Addgene plasmid #64694: pCARSF85
Purpose: (Empty Backbone) H6-TF-Smt3-GB1-NpuDnaEN102-CBD
Depositing lab: Hideo Iwai. Depositing organization: University of Helsinki, Institute of Biotechnology. Publication: Tandem SUMO fusion vectors for improving soluble protein expression and purification. Guerrero F, Ciragan A, Iwai H. Protein Expr Purif. 2015 Aug 20. pii: S1046-5928(15)30039-5. doi: 10.1016/j.pep.2015.08.019. PubMed 26297996.
Backbone
  Vector backbone: pHYRSF53
  Backbone size (bp): 4540
  Modifications to backbone: Addition of TF
  Vector type: Bacterial Expression
  Promoter: T7
  Tag / fusion protein: HisTag (N terminal on backbone); TF (N terminal on insert); Smt3 (N terminal on insert); NpuDnaE-N102 (C terminal on backbone); CBD (C terminal on backbone)
Growth in bacteria
  Bacterial resistance: Kanamycin, 50 μg/mL
  Growth temperature: 37°C
  Growth strain: DH5alpha
  Copy number: High Copy
Gene/Insert
  Cloning method: Restriction Enzyme
  Sequencing primers: 5′ T7; 3′ T7 term
Terms and licenses: Academic/Nonprofit Terms; Industry Terms: Not Available to Industry
How to cite: pCARSF85 was a gift from Hideo Iwai (Addgene plasmid # 64694 ; http://n2t.net/addgene:64694 ; RRID:Addgene_64694)
